>Addgene plasmid #41196 | TAL3022 | depositor partial sequence | sequence record 54835 | TAL3022 sequence 2430 bps
TCTAGAGCTAGCACCATGGACTACAAAGACCATGACGGTGATTATAAAGATCATGACATCGATTACAAGG
ATGACGATGACAAGATGGCCCCCAAGAAGAAGAGGAAGGTGGGCATTCACCGCGGGGTACCTATGGTGGA
CTTGAGGACACTCGGTTATTCGCAACAGCAACAGGAGAAAATCAAGCCTAAGGTCAGGAGCACCGTCGCG
CAACACCACGAGGCGCTTGTGGGGCATGGCTTCACTCATGCGCATATTGTCGCGCTTTCACAGCACCCTG
CGGCGCTTGGGACGGTGGCTGTCAAATACCAAGATATGATTGCGGCCCTGCCCGAAGCCACGCACGAGGC
AATTGTAGGGGTCGGTAAACAGTGGTCGGGAGCGCGAGCACTTGAGGCGCTGCTGACTGTGGCGGGTGAG
CTTAGGGGGCCTCCGCTCCAGCTCGACACCGGGCAGCTGCTGAAGATCGCGAAGAGAGGGGGAGTAACAG
CGGTAGAGGCAGTGCACGCCTGGCGCAATGCGCTCACCGGGGCCCCCTTGAACCTGACCCCAGACCAGGT
AGTCGCAATCGCGAACAATAATGGGGGAAAGCAAGCCCTGGAAACCGTGCAAAGGTTGTTGCCGGTCCTT
TGTCAAGACCACGGCCTTACACCGGAGCAAGTCGTGGCCATTGCAAATAATAACGGTGGCAAACAGGCTC
TTGAGACGGTTCAGAGACTTCTCCCAGTTCTCTGTCAAGCCCACGGGCTGACTCCCGATCAAGTTGTAGC
GATTGCGTCGCATGACGGAGGGAAACAAGCATTGGAGACTGTCCAACGGCTCCTTCCCGTGTTGTGTCAA
GCCCACGGTTTGACGCCTGCACAAGTGGTCGCCATCGCCTCCAATATTGGCGGTAAGCAGGCGCTGGAAA
CAGTACAGCGCCTGCTGCCTGTACTGTGCCAGGATCATGGACTGACCCCAGACCAGGTAGTCGCAATCGC
GAACAATAATGGGGGAAAGCAAGCCCTGGAAACCGTGCAAAGGTTGTTGCCGGTCCTTTGTCAAGACCAC
GGCCTTACACCGGAGCAAGTCGTGGCCATTGCAAATAATAACGGTGGCAAACAGGCTCTTGAGACGGTTC
AGAGACTTCTCCCAGTTCTCTGTCAAGCCCACGGGCTGACTCCCGATCAAGTTGTAGCGATTGCGTCGAA
CATTGGAGGGAAACAAGCATTGGAGACTGTCCAACGGCTCCTTCCCGTGTTGTGTCAAGCCCACGGTTTG
ACGCCTGCACAAGTGGTCGCCATCGCCAGCCATGATGGCGGTAAGCAGGCGCTGGAAACAGTACAGCGCC
TGCTGCCTGTACTGTGCCAGGATCATGGACTGACCCCAGACCAGGTAGTCGCAATCGCGTCACATGACGG
GGGAAAGCAAGCCCTGGAAACCGTGCAAAGGTTGTTGCCGGTCCTTTGTCAAGACCACGGCCTTACACCG
GAGCAAGTCGTGGCCATTGCAAGCAACATCGGTGGCAAACAGGCTCTTGAGACGGTTCAGAGACTTCTCC
CAGTTCTCTGTCAAGCCCACGGGCTGACTCCCGATCAAGTTGTAGCGATTGCGTCGAACATTGGAGGGAA
ACAAGCATTGGAGACTGTCCAACGGCTCCTTCCCGTGTTGTGTCAAGCCCACGGTTTGACGCCTGCACAA
GTGGTCGCCATCGCCAGCCATGATGGCGGTAAGCAGGCGCTGGAAACAGTACAGCGCCTGCTGCCTGTAC
TGTGCCAGGATCATGGACTGACCCCAGACCAGGTAGTCGCAATCGCGTCACATGACGGGGGAAAGCAAGC
CCTGGAAACCGTGCAAAGGTTGTTGCCGGTCCTTTGTCAAGACCACGGCCTTACACCGGAGCAAGTCGTG
GCCATTGCAAGCAACATCGGTGGCAAACAGGCTCTTGAGACGGTTCAGAGACTTCTCCCAGTTCTCTGTC
AAGCCCACGGGCTGACTCCCGATCAAGTTGTAGCGATTGCGTCGAACATTGGAGGGAAACAAGCATTGGA
GACTGTCCAACGGCTCCTTCCCGTGTTGTGTCAAGCCCACGGTTTGACGCCTGCACAAGTGGTCGCCATC
GCCTCGAATGGCGGCGGTAAGCAGGCGCTGGAAACAGTACAGCGCCTGCTGCCTGTACTGTGCCAGGATC
ATGGACTGACACCCGAACAGGTGGTCGCCATTGCTAATAATAACGGAGGACGGCCAGCCTTGGAGTCCAT
CGTAGCCCAATTGTCCAGGCCCGATCCCGCGTTGGCTGCGTTAACGAATGACCATCTGGTGGCGTTGGCA
TGTCTTGGTGGACGACCCGCGCTCGATGCAGTCAAAAAGGGTCTGCCTCATGCTCCCGCATTGATCAAAA
GAACCAACCGGCGGATTCCCGAGAGAACTTCCCATCGAGTCGCGGGATCC
