>Addgene plasmid #41196 | TAL3022 | addgene partial sequence | sequence record 56003 | JDS-TALEN-F 5'-TAGGGGTCGGTAAACAGTGG-3'
GCTGCTGACTGTGGCGGGTGAGCTTAGGGGGCCTCCGCTCCAGCTCGACACCGGGCAGCTGCTGAAGATC
GCGAAGAGAGGGGGAGTAACAGCGGTAGAGGCAGTGCACGCCTGGCGCAATGCGCTCACCGGGGCCCCCT
TGAACCTGACCCCAGACCAGGTAGTCGCAATCGCGAACAATAATGGGGGAAAGCAAGCCCTGGAAACCGT
GCAAAGGTTGTTGCCGGTCCTTTGTCAAGACCACGGCCTTACACCGGAGCAAGTCGTGGCCATTGCAAAT
AATAACGGTGGCAAACAGGCTCTTGAGACGGTTCAGAGACTTCTCCCAGTTCTCTGTCAAGCCCACGGGC
TGACTCCCGATCAAGTTGTAGCGATTGCGTCGCATGACGGAGGGAAACAAGCATTGGAGACTGTCCAACG
GCTCCTTCCCGTGTTGTGTCAAGCCCACGGTTTGACGCCTGCACAAGTGGTCGCCATCGCCTCCAATATT
GGCGGTAAGCAGGCGCTGGAAACAGTACAGCGCCTGCTGCCTGTACTGTGCCAGGATCATGGACTGACCC
CAGACCAGGTAGTCGCAATCGCGAACAATAATGGGGGAAAGCAAGCCCTGGAAACCGTGCAAAGGTTGTT
GCCGGTCCTTTGTCAAGACCACGGCCTTACACCGGAGCAAGTCGTGGCCATTGCAAATAATAACGGTGGC
AAACAGGCTCTTGAGACGGTTCAGAGACTTCTCCCAGTTCTCTGTCAAGCCCACGGGCTGACTCCCGATC
AAGTTGTAGCGATTGCGTCGAACATTGGAGGGAAACAAGCATTGGAGACTGTCCAACGGCTCC
