[The description below was written by a language model from this plasmid's Addgene catalogue record.]
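Description:
TAL3022 is a TALEN expression plasmid built on the JDS74 backbone (about 6.4 kb without insert), a vector listed as both a mammalian expression and T7 type. It encodes the left-hand monomer of a TALE nuclease pair directed against the zebrafish (D. rerio) apoa4 gene. In bacteria it is maintained as a high-copy plasmid under ampicillin selection. The record does not include a feature table, so the origin of replication and other backbone elements are not itemised.

The insert, roughly 1.6 kb and named ZebrafishCommunity-apoa4-Left, is an engineered array of TAL effector repeats that specifies recognition of an 18-nucleotide binding site in the apoa4 locus. It was placed into the backbone by restriction cloning, with both cloning junctions destroyed in the process. The backbone supplies the flanking coding parts: an N-terminal 3X FLAG epitope for detection of the protein, and a C-terminal wild-type FokI nuclease domain. Because FokI cleaves only as a dimer, this left monomer is meant to be used with a matching right-hand TALEN that binds the opposite strand nearby, so that the two FokI domains meet over the spacer and make a double-strand break. Error-prone repair of that break can then generate disruptive indels.

Expression is driven by the CMV promoter in mammalian cells. The T7 designation suggests the coding sequence can also be transcribed in vitro to make mRNA, the usual route for delivery into zebrafish embryos, although the record does not spell this out. The associated work concerns targeted gene disruption in somatic zebrafish cells using engineered TALENs.
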