Addgene plasmid #41196: TAL3022
Depositing lab: Keith Joung. Depositing organization: Massachusetts General Hospital. Publication: Targeted gene disruption in somatic zebrafish cells using engineered TALENs. Sander JD, Cade L, Khayter C, Reyon D, Peterson RT, Joung JK, Yeh JR. Nat Biotechnol. 2011 Aug 5;29(8):697-8. doi: 10.1038/nbt.1934. PubMed 21822241.
Backbone
  Vector backbone: JDS74
  Backbone manufacturer: Addgene plasmid #32288
  Backbone size w/o insert (bp): 6447
  Vector type: Mammalian Expression ; T7
Growth in bacteria
  Bacterial resistance: Ampicillin, 100 μg/mL
  Growth temperature: 37°C
  Growth strain: XL1 Blue
  Copy number: High Copy
Gene/Insert
  Gene/Insert name: ZebrafishCommunity-apoa4-Left (alt name: apoa4)
  Species: D. rerio (zebrafish)
  Insert size (bp): 1640
  Promoter: CMV
  Tag / fusion protein: 3X Flag (N terminal on backbone); WT FOKI (C terminal on backbone)
  Cloning method: Restriction Enzyme; 5′ cloning site N/A (destroyed during cloning); 3′ cloning site N/A (destroyed during cloning)
  Sequencing primers: 5′ CMV-F; 3′ BGH-rev
Terms and licenses: Academic/Nonprofit Terms; Industry Terms: Not Available to Industry
Depositor comments: Target binding site: TGGCAGGACCAACCAATG It is strongly recommended that users perform a diagnostic digest to verify this plasmid prior to use. For example, a double digest of the plasmid with BamHI and KpnI should result in two bands at 2.3kb and 5.8kb.
How to cite: TAL3022 was a gift from Keith Joung (Addgene plasmid # 41196 ; http://n2t.net/addgene:41196 ; RRID:Addgene_41196)
